Addgene plasmid #100358: pCMV_mEm_4GS_LF82_660
Purpose: Mammalian expression of E. coli LF82_660 CDS fused to mEmerald
Depositing lab: Alan Huett. Depositing organization: University of Nottingham. Publication: A multi-phenotypic imaging screen to identify bacterial effectors by exogenous expression in a HeLa cell line. Collins A, Huett A. Sci Data. 2018 May 15;5:180081. doi: 10.1038/sdata.2018.81. PubMed 29762554.
Backbone
  Vector backbone: pCMV
  Backbone size w/o insert (bp): 4502
  Vector type: Mammalian Expression
Growth in bacteria
  Bacterial resistance: Ampicillin, 100 μg/mL
  Growth temperature: 37°C
  Growth strain: XL1 Blue
  Copy number: High Copy
Gene/Insert
  Gene/Insert name: LF82_660
  Insert size (bp): 1353
  Promoter: CMV
  Tag / fusion protein: mEmerald (N terminal on backbone)
  Cloning method: Ligation Independent Cloning
  Sequencing primers: 5′ ACTTCTGCTCTAAAAGCTGCGG; 3′ CACTGCATTCTAGTTGTGGTTTGTC
Terms and licenses: Academic/Nonprofit Terms; Industry Terms: Not Available to Industry
How to cite: pCMV_mEm_4GS_LF82_660 was a gift from Alan Huett (Addgene plasmid # 100358 ; http://n2t.net/addgene:100358 ; RRID:Addgene_100358)
