[The description below was written by a language model from this plasmid's Addgene catalogue record and pLannotate feature annotations shown in this document.]
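Description:
pCMV_mEm_4GS_LF82_660 is a mammalian expression plasmid built on a pCMV backbone (about 4.5 kb without insert; 5,855 nt in the sequenced record) that produces a coding sequence from E. coli strain LF82 as a fusion to the green fluorescent protein mEmerald. In bacteria it is maintained at high copy through a ColE1/pUC-type origin and selected with ampicillin via the β-lactamase gene and its native promoter. The remaining bacterial annotations (lac promoter and operator, CAP site, and fragments of lacI, lacZα, rop and bom) are remnants of the cloning-vector lineage and do not appear to play a role in the expression cassette. No mammalian selection marker is annotated, which suits transient transfection.

The expression unit consists of the human cytomegalovirus immediate early enhancer and promoter, followed by a modified SV40 intron with splice donor and acceptor sites, which generally improves transcript processing and expression. mEmerald, a rapidly maturing monomeric Aequorea-derived fluorescent protein, comes next and is supplied by the backbone as an N-terminal tag. The "4GS" in the name suggests a glycine-serine linker between tag and insert, although the record does not describe it explicitly. The 1,353 bp LF82_660 insert was introduced by ligation-independent cloning, and the automated annotation matches most of it to DnaB, the E. coli replicative helicase, indicating that this locus encodes a DnaB homologue. An SV40 polyadenylation signal lies downstream of the insert.

The plasmid comes from a collection used in a multi-phenotypic imaging screen in which bacterial proteins were expressed exogenously in HeLa cells to identify candidate effectors. The fluorescent tag allows localisation of the fusion protein and identification of expressing cells.
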