Features (pLannotate 1.2.2; 17 found; start..end, strand, type, name):
     25..45      -  misc_feature   MCS (fragment): pUC18/19 multiple cloning site
     44..347     +  enhancer       CMV enhancer: human cytomegalovirus immediate early enhancer
    348..551     +  promoter       CMV promoter: human cytomegalovirus (CMV) immediate early promoter
    689..785     +  intron         SV40 intron: modified SV40 intron with splice donor and acceptor sites
    846..1562    +  CDS            mEmerald: mEmerald is a basic (constitutively fluorescent) green fluorescent protein published in 1998, derived from Aequorea victoria. It is reported to be a very rapidly-maturing monomer with moderate acid sensitivity.
   1650..2972    +  CDS            dnaB (fragment): DNAB_ECOLI - Also known as groP, grpA. Experimental evidence at protein level: Swiss-Prot protein existence level 1. Participates in initiation and elongation during chromosome replication; it exhibits DNA-dependent ATPase activity and contains distinct active sites for ATP binding, DNA binding, and interaction with DnaC protein, primase, and other prepriming proteins. From Escherichia coli (strain K12).
   3011..3145    -  polyA_signal   SV40 poly(A) signal: SV40 polyadenylation signal
   3280..3296    -  protein_bind   lac operator: The lac repressor binds to the lac operator to inhibit transcription in E. coli. This inhibition can be relieved by adding lactose or isopropyl-β-D-thiogalactopyranoside (IPTG). lac repressor encoded by lacI
   3304..3334    -  promoter       lac promoter: promoter for the E. coli lac operon
   3349..3370    -  protein_bind   CAP binding site: CAP binding activates transcription in the presence of cAMP. E. coli catabolite activator protein
   3383..3475    -  CDS            lacI (fragment): lac repressor; lacI; The lac repressor binds to the lac operator to inhibit transcription in E. coli. This inhibition can be relieved by adding lactose or isopropyl-β-D-thiogalactopyranoside (IPTG).
   3658..4246    -  rep_origin     ori: high-copy-number ColE1/pMB1/pBR322/pUC origin of replication
   4417..5277    -  CDS            AmpR: β-lactamase; bla; confers resistance to ampicillin, carbenicillin, and related antibiotics
   5278..5382    -  promoter       AmpR promoter: bla
   5477..5512    +  CDS            rop (fragment): Rop protein, which maintains plasmids at low copy number; rop
   5614..5713    +  misc_feature   bom (fragment): basis of mobility region from pBR322
   5719..19      -  CDS            lacZα (fragment) (across the origin): LacZα fragment of β-galactosidase; lacZ fragment
>Addgene plasmid #100358 | pCMV_mEm_4GS_LF82_660 | addgene full sequence | sequence record 209593 | Addgene NGS Result
GTAAAACGACGGCCAGTGAGTTCGAGCTTGCATGCCTGCAGGTCGTTACATAACTTACGGTAAATGGCCC
GCCTGGCTGACCGCCCAACGACCCCCGCCCATTGACGTCAATAATGACGTATGTTCCCATAGTAACGCCA
ATAGGGACTTTCCATTGACGTCAATGGGTGGAGTATTTACGGTAAACTGCCCACTTGGCAGTACATCAAG
TGTATCATATGCCAAGTACGCCCCCTATTGACGTCAATGACGGTAAATGGCCCGCCTGGCATTATGCCCA
GTACATGACCTTATGGGACTTTCCTACTTGGCAGTACATCTACGTATTAGTCATCGCTATTACCATGGTG
ATGCGGTTTTGGCAGTACATCAATGGGCGTGGATAGCGGTTTGACTCACGGGGATTTCCAAGTCTCCACC
CCATTGACGTCAATGGGAGTTTGTTTTGGCACCAAAATCAACGGGACTTTCCAAAATGTCGTAACAACTC
CGCCCCATTGACGCAAATGGGCGGTAGGCGTGTACGGTGGGAGGTCTATATAAGCAGAGCTCGTTTAGTG
AACCGTCAGATCGCCTGGAGACGCCATCCACGCTGTTTTGACCTCCATAGAAGACACCGGGACCGATCCA
GCCTCCGGACTCTAGAGGATCCGGTACTAGAGGAACTGAAAAACCAGAAAGTTAACTGGTAAGTTTAGTC
TTTTTGTCTTTTATTTCAGGTCCCGGATCCGGTGGTGGTGCAAATCAAAGAACTGCTCCTCAGTGGATGT
TGCCTTTACTTCTAGGCCTGTACGGAAGTGTTACTTCTGCTCTAAAAGCTGCGGAATTGTACCCGCGGGC
CCACCATGGTGAGCAAGGGCGAGGAGCTGTTCACCGGGGTGGTGCCCATCCTGGTCGAGCTGGACGGCGA
CGTAAACGGCCACAAGTTCAGCGTGTCCGGCGAGGGCGAGGGCGATGCCACCTACGGCAAGCTGACCCTG
AAGTTCATCTGCACCACCGGCAAGCTGCCCGTGCCCTGGCCCACCCTCGTGACCACCTTGACCTACGGCG
TGCAGTGCTTCGCCCGCTACCCCGACCACATGAAGCAGCACGACTTCTTCAAGTCCGCCATGCCCGAAGG
CTACGTCCAGGAGCGCACCATCTTCTTCAAGGACGACGGCAACTACAAGACCCGCGCCGAGGTGAAGTTC
GAGGGCGACACCCTGGTGAACCGCATCGAGCTGAAGGGCATCGACTTCAAGGAGGACGGCAACATCCTGG
GGCACAAGCTGGAGTACAACTACAACAGCCACAAGGTCTATATCACCGCCGACAAGCAGAAGAACGGCAT
CAAGGTGAACTTCAAGACCCGCCACAACATCGAGGACGGCAGCGTGCAGCTCGCCGACCACTACCAGCAG
AACACCCCCATCGGCGACGGCCCCGTGCTGCTGCCCGACAACCACTACCTGAGCACCCAGTCCAAGCTGA
GCAAAGACCCCAACGAGAAGCGCGATCACATGGTCCTGCTGGAGTTCGTGACCGCCGCCGGGATCACTCT
CGGCATGGACGAGCTGTACAAGCGAATTGGTGGAGGGGGCGGTTCCGGTGGCGGAGGTTCCCGAATTCGT
CGACGGAGATCTGATATGAATAACATCGAACAGATATCGCCGCCGCATTCAATCAGCGCCGAGCAGGCTG
TTCTTGGTAGCCTGATGCTGGATAACGATCGCTGGGATGATATTGCGACGATTGTTTCCGCCGATCGTTT
TTATTCGCGGCCGCATGGCGTGATTTTCTCCGCCATGCAGGCGTTGTTGCTTCAGAATAAGCCTATCGAC
CTGATAACCCTGGCTGAATCAATGGAGCAGCAAGGGACGCTGGAACAGTGTGGCGGTTTTGCCTATCTCG
CCGAACTCTCGAAAAATACGCCCAGTGCGGCAAATATCGTTGCTTATGCAGAGTACGTTGCCAGCTACGG
CCAGAAGCGTCAGTTACTGGAACTGGGACACGATCTGGTTGTGCAGGCCGGTGATGCCAGAAGTGATCTG
ATGGTACTACTGGATGAAGCTGAGCGCCGGATTTTTGCCATTGCCGAACAGCAATCTCCGGATGGCGATG
TTGATCTGCCTGCCTCACTGGAACTCTTCCTCAATCGATTAGAGCGGCGTTGCGGTAGTGAAGATCTTAT
TACCGGTACGCCAACCGGCTTTGCTCAACTGAATACGATGACCAGCGGCTTCCAGCCCAGCGATCTGATT
CTACTGGCTGGTCGTCCGTCAATGGGGAAAACCGCGTTCGGGTTGGCATTCTGCGAAGGGGCATTAAATG
AGCGCCCGGATATGGCGGTGCAGGTCTACAGCCTGGAAATGCCTACCGAGCAGTTACTGATGCGCTTCAC
CGCCATGCTGGGGGGTGTCCCTCTGCAACACCTGCGCAATGGCGATATGCAGGATGAAGATTGGGCGCGG
GTCAGTGCAGCAATGAAAGTTCTGCTTGAAGACTGGAAAGGCAGGCTGGTGATTGATGATTCCAGCTATA
TGACACCGGCGATCCTGCGCTCCCGGGTGAGAAAAAACATCCGTAAATACGGTCATCCATCCATGATCCT
GCTGGACTATCTGCAACTGATGCGCTGCCCGGGGCAGGAGAACCGGACGCAGGAGATCGCGGAAATCTCC
CGCTCACTCAAAGCGCTGGCTAAAGAAATTGGCTGTCCGGTAGTGGCGTTGTCACAGCTCAACCGGTCAC
TGGAAAGCCGGGCGGATAAGCGTCCGAATAATGGCGATCTGCGTGACTCCGGGGCGCTGGAGCAGGATGC
CGATCTGATAATGTTCGTCTACAGGGACGAAGTGTATGACGCCGATACGCATGAGCCGGGTGTGGCAGAG
ATTATTCTTGGCAAGCAGCGCAATGGGCCTATCGGCACAATAAAGGTGCAATATCAGGCGGAGATTACCC
GTTTTGAGGATTTTACAGGAGGTCGCTATGACTTCTGAATCGGTACCCTCGAGAAGCTTGCGGCCGCGGG
GATCCAGACATGATAAGATACATTGATGAGTTTGGACAAACCACAACTAGAATGCAGTGAAAAAAATGCT
TTATTTGTGAAATTTGTGATGCTATTGCTTTATTTGTAACCATTATAAGCTGCAATAAACAAGTTAACAA
CAACAATTGCATTCATTTTATGTTTCAGGTTCAGGGGGAGGTGTGGGAGGTTTTTTCGGATCCTCTAGAG
TCGATCTGCAGGCATGCTAGCTTGGCGTAATCATGGTCATAGCTGTTTCCTGTGTGAAATTGTTATCCGC
TCACAATTCCACACAACATACGAGCCGGAAGCATAAAGTGTAAAGCCTGGGGTGCCTAATGAGTGAGCTA
ACTCACATTAATTGCGTTGCGCTCACTGCCCGCTTTCCAGTCGGGAAACCTGTCGTGCCAGCTGCATTAA
TGAATCGGCCAACGCGCGGGGAGAGGCGGTTTGCGTATTGGGCGCTCTTCCGCTTCCTCGCTCACTGACT
CGCTGCGCTCGGTCGTTCGGCTGCGGCGAGCGGTATCAGCTCACTCAAAGGCGGTAATACGGTTATCCAC
AGAATCAGGGGATAACGCAGGAAAGAACATGTGAGCAAAAGGCCAGCAAAAGGCCAGGAACCGTAAAAAG
GCCGCGTTGCTGGCGTTTTTCCATAGGCTCCGCCCCCCTGACGAGCATCACAAAAATCGACGCTCAAGTC
AGAGGTGGCGAAACCCGACAGGACTATAAAGATACCAGGCGTTTCCCCCTGGAAGCTCCCTCGTGCGCTC
TCCTGTTCCGACCCTGCCGCTTACCGGATACCTGTCCGCCTTTCTCCCTTCGGGAAGCGTGGCGCTTTCT
CATAGCTCACGCTGTAGGTATCTCAGTTCGGTGTAGGTCGTTCGCTCCAAGCTGGGCTGTGTGCACGAAC
CCCCCGTTCAGCCCGACCGCTGCGCCTTATCCGGTAACTATCGTCTTGAGTCCAACCCGGTAAGACACGA
CTTATCGCCACTGGCAGCAGCCACTGGTAACAGGATTAGCAGAGCGAGGTATGTAGGCGGTGCTACAGAG
TTCTTGAAGTGGTGGCCTAACTACGGCTACACTAGAAGAACAGTATTTGGTATCTGCGCTCTGCTGAAGC
CAGTTACCTTCGGAAAAAGAGTTGGTAGCTCTTGATCCGGCAAACAAACCACCGCTGGTAGCGGTGGTTT
TTTTGTTTGCAAGCAGCAGATTACGCGCAGAAAAAAAGGATCTCAAGAAGATCCTTTGATCTTTTCTACG
GGGTCTGACGCTCAGTGGAACGAAAACTCACGTTAAGGGATTTTGGTCATGAGATTATCAAAAAGGATCT
TCACCTAGATCCTTTTAAATTAAAAATGAAGTTTTAAATCAATCTAAAGTATATATGAGTAAACTTGGTC
TGACAGTTACCAATGCTTAATCAGTGAGGCACCTATCTCAGCGATCTGTCTATTTCGTTCATCCATAGTT
GCCTGACTCCCCGTCGTGTAGATAACTACGATACGGGAGGGCTTACCATCTGGCCCCAGTGCTGCAATGA
TACCGCGAGACCCACGCTCACCGGCTCCAGATTTATCAGCAATAAACCAGCCAGCCGGAAGGGCCGAGCG
CAGAAGTGGTCCTGCAACTTTATCCGCCTCCATCCAGTCTATTAATTGTTGCCGGGAAGCTAGAGTAAGT
AGTTCGCCAGTTAATAGTTTGCGCAACGTTGTTGCCATTGCTACAGGCATCGTGGTGTCACGCTCGTCGT
TTGGTATGGCTTCATTCAGCTCCGGTTCCCAACGATCAAGGCGAGTTACATGATCCCCCATGTTGTGCAA
AAAAGCGGTTAGCTCCTTCGGTCCTCCGATCGTTGTCAGAAGTAAGTTGGCCGCAGTGTTATCACTCATG
GTTATGGCAGCACTGCATAATTCTCTTACTGTCATGCCATCCGTAAGATGCTTTTCTGTGACTGGTGAGT
ACTCAACCAAGTCATTCTGAGAATAGTGTATGCGGCGACCGAGTTGCTCTTGCCCGGCGTCAATACGGGA
TAATACCGCGCCACATAGCAGAACTTTAAAAGTGCTCATCATTGGAAAACGTTCTTCGGGGCGAAAACTC
TCAAGGATCTTACCGCTGTTGAGATCCAGTTCGATGTAACCCACTCGTGCACCCAACTGATCTTCAGCAT
CTTTTACTTTCACCAGCGTTTCTGGGTGAGCAAAAACAGGAAGGCAAAATGCCGCAAAAAAGGGAATAAG
GGCGACACGGAAATGTTGAATACTCATACTCTTCCTTTTTCAATATTATTGAAGCATTTATCAGGGTTAT
TGTCTCATGAGCGGATACATATTTGAATGTATTTAGAAAAATAAACAAATAGGGGTTCCGCGCACATTTC
CCCGAAAAGTGCCACCTGACGTCTAAGAAACCATTATTATCATGACATTAACCTATAAAAATAGGCGTAT
CACGAGGCCCTTTCGTCTCGCGCGTTTCGGTGATGACGGTGAAAACCTCTGACACATGCAGCTCCCGGAG
ACGGTCACAGCTTGTCTGTAAGCGGATGCCGGGAGCAGACAAGCCCGTCAGGGCGCGTCAGCGGGTGTTG
GCGGGTGTCGGGGCTGGCTTAACTATGCGGCATCAGAGCAGATTGTACTGAGAGTGCACCATATGCGGTG
TGAAATACCGCACAGATGCGTAAGGAGAAAATACCGCATCAGGCGCCATTCGCCATTCAGGCTGCGCAAC
TGTTGGGAAGGGCGATCGGTGCGGGCCTCTTCGCTATTACGCCAGCTGGCGAAAGGGGGATGTGCTGCAA
GGCGATTAAGTTGGGTAACGCCAGGGTTTTCCCAGTCACGACGTT
